Addgene plasmid #219375: SFFV-PBX1-Brd 474
Purpose: Transcription factor PBX1 with a specific barcode assigned.
Depositing lab: Filipe Pereira. Depositing organization: Center for Neuroscience and Cell Biology, University of Coimbra. Publication: A combinatorial transcription factor screening platform for immune cell reprogramming. Kurochkin I, Altman AR, Caiado I, Pertiga-Cabral D, Halitzki E, Minaeva M, Zimmermannova O, Henriques-Oliveira L, Klein D, Nair M, Oliveira D, Cajal LR, Knittel R, Feick C, Ringner M, Martin M, Cirovic B, Pires CF, Rosa FF, Sitnicka E, Theis FJ, Pereira CF. Cell Syst. 2026 Jan 21;17(1):101457. doi: 10.1016/j.cels.2025.101457. Epub 2026 Jan 14. PubMed 41539305.
Backbone
  Vector backbone: SFFV-MCS
  Backbone size w/o insert (bp): 6638
  Vector type: Lentiviral
Growth in bacteria
  Bacterial resistance: Ampicillin, 100 μg/mL
  Growth temperature: 37°C
  Growth strain: NEB Stable
  Copy number: High Copy
Gene/Insert
  Gene/Insert name: PBX1
  Species: H. sapiens (human)
  Insert size (bp): 1293
  Entrez Gene: PBX1 (a.k.a. CAKUHED)
  Promoter: The spleen focus-forming virus (SFFV) promoter
  Cloning method: Restriction Enzyme; 5′ cloning site Bsp119I (not destroyed); 3′ cloning site BstHI (not destroyed)
Terms and licenses: Academic/Nonprofit Terms; Industry Terms: Not Available to Industry
Depositor comments: Barcode sequence cloned into XbaI restriction site. Design of plasmid is as follows: SFFV-[TF sequence]-WPRE-[Barcode sequence].
How to cite: SFFV-PBX1-Brd 474 was a gift from Filipe Pereira (Addgene plasmid # 219375 ; http://n2t.net/addgene:219375 ; RRID:Addgene_219375)
