[The description below was written by a language model from this plasmid's Addgene catalogue record and pLannotate feature annotations shown in this document.]
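Description:
SFFV-PBX1-Brd 474 is a lentiviral transfer plasmid built on the SFFV-MCS backbone for constitutive expression of the human transcription factor PBX1 together with a construct-specific DNA barcode. In bacteria it is maintained through a high-copy ColE1/pUC-type origin and selected with ampicillin via the β-lactamase gene. The backbone also retains pBluescript-derived remnants (f1 origin, lac promoter/operator, lacZα and lacI fragments, T7 and T3 promoters) that play no role in the viral payload.

The viral portion has a third-generation, self-inactivating layout. An RSV promoter replaces the U3 region to drive a truncated HIV-1 5' LTR, followed by the Ψ packaging signal with an adjoining gag fragment, the Rev response element for Rev-dependent nuclear export of the genomic RNA, and the cPPT/CTS element, which aids transduction. The 3' LTR carries the ΔU3 deletion, so the integrated provirus lacks LTR promoter activity and expression depends on the internal spleen focus-forming virus (SFFV) promoter. This promoter drives the PBX1 coding sequence (about 1.3 kb), cloned between flanking multiple cloning site remnants, and a WPRE downstream enhances transcript stability and expression. An SV40 polyadenylation signal and SV40 origin sequences lie beyond the 3' LTR.

According to the depositor, the barcode was inserted at an XbaI site after the WPRE, giving the order SFFV–TF–WPRE–barcode. It is not annotated as a separate feature in the table. This position should place the barcode in the 3' part of the expressed transcript, which would let PBX1 delivery be identified by sequencing. The plasmid belongs to a barcoded transcription factor collection for combinatorial screening in immune cell reprogramming. No mammalian selection marker or fluorescent reporter is recorded.
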