Features (pLannotate 1.2.2; 29 found; start..end, strand, type, name):
     94..112     -  promoter       T7 promoter: promoter for bacteriophage T7 RNA polymerase
    120..275     +  CDS            lacZα (fragment): LacZα fragment of β-galactosidase; lacZ fragment
    280..708     +  rep_origin     f1 ori (sequence partly withheld): f1 bacteriophage origin of replication; arrow indicates direction of (+) strand synthesis
    761..865     +  promoter       AmpR promoter: bla
    866..1726    +  CDS            AmpR: β-lactamase; bla; confers resistance to ampicillin, carbenicillin, and related antibiotics
   1897..2485    +  rep_origin     ori: high-copy-number ColE1/pMB1/pBR322/pUC origin of replication
   2668..2760    +  CDS            lacI (fragment): lac repressor; lacI; The lac repressor binds to the lac operator to inhibit transcription in E. coli. This inhibition can be relieved by adding lactose or isopropyl-β-D-thiogalactopyranoside (IPTG).
   2773..2794    +  protein_bind   CAP binding site: CAP binding activates transcription in the presence of cAMP. E. coli catabolite activator protein
   2809..2839    +  promoter       lac promoter: promoter for the E. coli lac operon
   2847..2863    +  protein_bind   lac operator: The lac repressor binds to the lac operator to inhibit transcription in E. coli. This inhibition can be relieved by adding lactose or isopropyl-β-D-thiogalactopyranoside (IPTG). lac repressor encoded by lacI
   2908..2926    +  promoter       T3 promoter: promoter for bacteriophage T3 RNA polymerase
   2954..3180    +  promoter       RSV promoter: Rous sarcoma virus enhancer/promoter
   3181..3361    +  LTR            5' LTR (truncated): truncated 5' long terminal repeat (LTR) from HIV-1
   3408..3533    +  misc_feature   HIV-1 Ψ: packaging signal of human immunodeficiency virus type 1
   3517..3880    +  CDS            HIV-1 gag (fragment): gag protein from human immunodeficiency virus 1; gag
   4026..4259    +  misc_feature   RRE: The Rev response element (RRE) of HIV-1 allows for Rev-dependent mRNA export from the nucleus to the cytoplasm.
   4636..4736    +  CDS            Rev (fragment): human immunodeficiency virus 1 (HIV-1) Rev protein; rev; enhances nuclear export of unspliced and incompletely spliced viral mRNAs
   4755..4872    +  misc_feature   cPPT/CTS: central polypurine tract and central termination sequence of HIV-1
   4906..5307    +  promoter       SFFV promoter: spleen focus-forming virus long terminal repeat (LTR) promoter
   5317..5340    +  misc_feature   MCS (fragment): pBluescript multiple cloning site
   5365..6654    +  CDS            PBX1: PBX1_HUMAN - Also known as PRL. Experimental evidence at protein level: Swiss-Prot protein existence level 1. [Isoform PBX1b]: As part of a PDX1:PBX1b:MEIS2B complex in pancreatic acinar cells, is involved in the transcriptional activation of the ELA1 enhancer; the complex binds to the enhancer B element and cooperates with the transcription factor 1 complex (PTF1) bound to the enhancer A element. From Homo sapiens (Human).
   6668..6693    +  misc_feature   MCS (fragment): pBluescript multiple cloning site
   6693..6752    +  CDS            S (fragment): HBSAG_WHV6 - Experimental evidence at transcript level: Swiss-Prot protein existence level 2. The middle envelope protein plays an important role in the budding of the virion. It is involved in the induction of budding in a nucleocapsid independent way. In this process the majority of envelope proteins bud to form subviral lipoprotein particles of 22 nm of diameter that do not contain a nucleocapsid (By similarity). From Woodchuck hepatitis B virus (isolate w64/pWS23) (WHV).
   6884..7287    +  misc_feature   WPRE: woodchuck hepatitis virus posttranscriptional regulatory element
   7345..7404    +  CDS            nef (fragment): NEF_HV1Z2 - Experimental evidence at protein level: Swiss-Prot protein existence level 1. Extracellular Nef protein targets CD4(+) T-lymphocytes for apoptosis by interacting with CXCR4 surface receptors. From Human immunodeficiency virus type 1 group M subtype D (isolate Z2/CDC-Z34) (HIV-1).
   7406..7639    +  LTR            3' LTR (ΔU3): self-inactivating 3' long terminal repeat (LTR) from HIV-1
   7711..7832    +  polyA_signal   SV40 poly(A) signal: SV40 polyadenylation signal
   7851..7872    +  rep_origin     SV40 ori (fragment): SV40 origin of replication
   7872..73      +  rep_origin     SV40 ori (across the origin): SV40 origin of replication
>Addgene plasmid #219375 | SFFV-PBX1-Brd 474 | addgene full sequence | sequence record 449580 | Addgene NGS Result
ATTTATGCAGAGGCCGAGGCCGCCTCGGCCTCTGAGCTATTCCAGAAGTAGTGAGGAGGCTTTTTTGGAG
GCCTAGGGACGTACCCAATTCGCCCTATAGTGAGTCGTATTACGCGCGCTCACTGGCCGTCGTTTTACAA
CGTCGTGACTGGGAAAACCCTGGCGTTACCCAACTTAATCGCCTTGCAGCACATCCCCCTTTCGCCAGCT
GGCGTAATAGCGAAGAGGCCCGCACCGATCGCCCTTCCCAACAGTTGCGCAGCCTGAATGGCGAATGGG
[124 nt withheld, positions 280-403]
C
[91 nt withheld, positions 405-495]
A
[49 nt withheld, positions 497-545]
CCTTTGACGTTGGAGTCCACGTTCTTT
[37 nt withheld, positions 573-609]
ACCCTATCTCGGTCTATTCTTTTGATTTATAAGGGATTTTGCCGATTTCGGCCTATTGGTTAAAAAATGA
GCTGATTTAACAAAAATTTAACGCGAATTTTAACAAAATATTAACGCTTACAATTTAGGTGGCACTTTTC
GGGGAAATGTGCGCGGAACCCCTATTTGTTTATTTTTCTAAATACATTCAAATATGTATCCGCTCATGAG
ACAATAACCCTGATAAATGCTTCAATAATATTGAAAAAGGAAGAGTATGAGTATTCAACATTTCCGTGTC
GCCCTTATTCCCTTTTTTGCGGCATTTTGCCTTCCTGTTTTTGCTCACCCAGAAACGCTGGTGAAAGTAA
AAGATGCTGAAGATCAGTTGGGTGCACGAGTGGGTTACATCGAACTGGATCTCAACAGCGGTAAGATCCT
TGAGAGTTTTCGCCCCGAAGAACGTTTTCCAATGATGAGCACTTTTAAAGTTCTGCTATGTGGCGCGGTA
TTATCCCGTATTGACGCCGGGCAAGAGCAACTCGGTCGCCGCATACACTATTCTCAGAATGACTTGGTTG
AGTACTCACCAGTCACAGAAAAGCATCTTACGGATGGCATGACAGTAAGAGAATTATGCAGTGCTGCCAT
AACCATGAGTGATAACACTGCGGCCAACTTACTTCTGACAACGATCGGAGGACCGAAGGAGCTAACCGCT
TTTTTGCACAACATGGGGGATCATGTAACTCGCCTTGATCGTTGGGAACCGGAGCTGAATGAAGCCATAC
CAAACGACGAGCGTGACACCACGATGCCTGTAGCAATGGCAACAACGTTGCGCAAACTATTAACTGGCGA
ACTACTTACTCTAGCTTCCCGGCAACAATTAATAGACTGGATGGAGGCGGATAAAGTTGCAGGACCACTT
CTGCGCTCGGCCCTTCCGGCTGGCTGGTTTATTGCTGATAAATCTGGAGCCGGTGAGCGTGGGTCTCGCG
GTATCATTGCAGCACTGGGGCCAGATGGTAAGCCCTCCCGTATCGTAGTTATCTACACGACGGGGAGTCA
GGCAACTATGGATGAACGAAATAGACAGATCGCTGAGATAGGTGCCTCACTGATTAAGCATTGGTAACTG
TCAGACCAAGTTTACTCATATATACTTTAGATTGATTTAAAACTTCATTTTTAATTTAAAAGGATCTAGG
TGAAGATCCTTTTTGATAATCTCATGACCAAAATCCCTTAACGTGAGTTTTCGTTCCACTGAGCGTCAGA
CCCCGTAGAAAAGATCAAAGGATCTTCTTGAGATCCTTTTTTTCTGCGCGTAATCTGCTGCTTGCAAACA
AAAAAACCACCGCTACCAGCGGTGGTTTGTTTGCCGGATCAAGAGCTACCAACTCTTTTTCCGAAGGTAA
CTGGCTTCAGCAGAGCGCAGATACCAAATACTGTTCTTCTAGTGTAGCCGTAGTTAGGCCACCACTTCAA
GAACTCTGTAGCACCGCCTACATACCTCGCTCTGCTAATCCTGTTACCAGTGGCTGCTGCCAGTGGCGAT
AAGTCGTGTCTTACCGGGTTGGACTCAAGACGATAGTTACCGGATAAGGCGCAGCGGTCGGGCTGAACGG
GGGGTTCGTGCACACAGCCCAGCTTGGAGCGAACGACCTACACCGAACTGAGATACCTACAGCGTGAGCT
ATGAGAAAGCGCCACGCTTCCCGAAGGGAGAAAGGCGGACAGGTATCCGGTAAGCGGCAGGGTCGGAACA
GGAGAGCGCACGAGGGAGCTTCCAGGGGGAAACGCCTGGTATCTTTATAGTCCTGTCGGGTTTCGCCACC
TCTGACTTGAGCGTCGATTTTTGTGATGCTCGTCAGGGGGGCGGAGCCTATGGAAAAACGCCAGCAACGC
GGCCTTTTTACGGTTCCTGGCCTTTTGCTGGCCTTTTGCTCACATGTTCTTTCCTGCGTTATCCCCTGAT
TCTGTGGATAACCGTATTACCGCCTTTGAGTGAGCTGATACCGCTCGCCGCAGCCGAACGACCGAGCGCA
GCGAGTCAGTGAGCGAGGAAGCGGAAGAGCGCCCAATACGCAAACCGCCTCTCCCCGCGCGTTGGCCGAT
TCATTAATGCAGCTGGCACGACAGGTTTCCCGACTGGAAAGCGGGCAGTGAGCGCAACGCAATTAATGTG
AGTTAGCTCACTCATTAGGCACCCCAGGCTTTACACTTTATGCTTCCGGCTCGTATGTTGTGTGGAATTG
TGAGCGGATAACAATTTCACACAGGAAACAGCTATGACCATGATTACGCCAAGCGCGCAATTAACCCTCA
CTAAAGGGAACAAAAGCTGGAGCTGCAAGCTTAATGTAGTCTTATGCAATACTCTTGTAGTCTTGCAACA
TGGTAACGATGAGTTAGCAACATGCCTTACAAGGAGAGAAAAAGCACCGTGCATGCCGATTGGTGGAAGT
AAGGTGGTACGATCGTGCCTTATTAGGAAGGCAACAGACGGGTCTGACATGGATTGGACGAACCACTGAA
TTGCCGCATTGCAGAGATATTGTATTTAAGTGCCTAGCTCGATACATAAACGGGTCTCTCTGGTTAGACC
AGATCTGAGCCTGGGAGCTCTCTGGCTAACTAGGGAACCCACTGCTTAAGCCTCAATAAAGCTTGCCTTG
AGTGCTTCAAGTAGTGTGTGCCCGTCTGTTGTGTGACTCTGGTAACTAGAGATCCCTCAGACCCTTTTAG
TCAGTGTGGAAAATCTCTAGCAGTGGCGCCCGAACAGGGACTTGAAAGCGAAAGGGAAACCAGAGGAGCT
CTCTCGACGCAGGACTCGGCTTGCTGAAGCGCGCACGGCAAGAGGCGAGGGGCGGCGACTGGTGAGTACG
CCAAAAATTTTGACTAGCGGAGGCTAGAAGGAGAGAGATGGGTGCGAGAGCGTCAGTATTAAGCGGGGGA
GAATTAGATCGCGATGGGAAAAAATTCGGTTAAGGCCAGGGGGAAAGAAAAAATATAAATTAAAACATAT
AGTATGGGCAAGCAGGGAGCTAGAACGATTCGCAGTTAATCCTGGCCTGTTAGAAACATCAGAAGGCTGT
AGACAAATACTGGGACAGCTACAACCATCCCTTCAGACAGGATCAGAAGAACTTAGATCATTATATAATA
CAGTAGCAACCCTCTATTGTGTGCATCAAAGGATAGAGATAAAAGACACCAAGGAAGCTTTAGACAAGAT
AGAGGAAGAGCAAAACAAAAGTAAGACCACCGCACAGCAAGCGGCCGCTGATCTTCAGACCTGGAGGAGG
AGATATGAGGGACAATTGGAGAAGTGAATTATATAAATATAAAGTAGTAAAAATTGAACCATTAGGAGTA
GCACCCACCAAGGCAAAGAGAAGAGTGGTGCAGAGAGAAAAAAGAGCAGTGGGAATAGGAGCTTTGTTCC
TTGGGTTCTTGGGAGCAGCAGGAAGCACTATGGGCGCAGCGTCAATGACGCTGACGGTACAGGCCAGACA
ATTATTGTCTGGTATAGTGCAGCAGCAGAACAATTTGCTGAGGGCTATTGAGGCGCAACAGCATCTGTTG
CAACTCACAGTCTGGGGCATCAAGCAGCTCCAGGCAAGAATCCTGGCTGTGGAAAGATACCTAAAGGATC
AACAGCTCCTGGGGATTTGGGGTTGCTCTGGAAAACTCATTTGCACCACTGCTGTGCCTTGGAATGCTAG
TTGGAGTAATAAATCTCTGGAACAGATTTGGAATCACACGACCTGGATGGAGTGGGACAGAGAAATTAAC
AATTACACAAGCTTAATACACTCCTTAATTGAAGAATCGCAAAACCAGCAAGAAAAGAATGAACAAGAAT
TATTGGAATTAGATAAATGGGCAAGTTTGTGGAATTGGTTTAACATAACAAATTGGCTGTGGTATATAAA
ATTATTCATAATGATAGTAGGAGGCTTGGTAGGTTTAAGAATAGTTTTTGCTGTACTTTCTATAGTGAAT
AGAGTTAGGCAGGGATATTCACCATTATCGTTTCAGACCCACCTCCCAACCCCGAGGGGACCCGACAGGC
CCGAAGGAATAGAAGAAGAAGGTGGAGAGAGAGACAGAGACAGATCCATTCGATTAGTGAACGGATCTCG
ACGGTATCGGTTAACTTTTAAAAGAAAAGGGGGGATTGGGGGGTACAGTGCAGGGGAAAGAATAGTAGAC
ATAATAGCAACAGACATACAAACTAAAGAATTACAAAAACAAATTACAAAAATTCAAAATTTTATCGATC
ACGAGACTAGCCTCGAGCTGGCTGCAGTAACGCCATTTTGCAAGGCATGGAAAAATACCAAACCAAGAAT
AGAGAAGTTCAGATCAAGGGCGGGTACATGAAAATAGCTAACGTTGGGCCAAACAGGATATCTGCGGTGA
GCAGTTTCGGCCCCGGCCCGGGGCCAAGAACAGATGGTCACCGCAGTTTCGGCCCCGGCCCGAGGCCAAG
AACAGATGGTCCCCAGATATGGCCCAACCCTCAGCAGTTTCTTAAGACCCATCAGATGTTTCCAGGCTCC
CCCAAGGACCTGAAATGACCCTGCGCCTTATTTGAATTAACCAATCAGCCTGCTTCTCGCTTCTGTTCGC
GCGCTTCTGCTTCCCGAGCTCTATAAAAGAGCTCACAACCCCTCACTCGGCGCGCCAGTCCTCCGACAGA
CTGAGTCGGCCGGTCGAATCAAGCTTATCGATACCGTCGACGGATCCGCTAGCCCGCGGTTCGAAATGGA
CGAGCAGCCCAGGCTGATGCATTCCCATGCTGGGGTCGGGATGGCCGGACACCCCGGCCTGTCCCAGCAC
TTGCAGGATGGGGCCGGAGGGACCGAGGGGGAGGGCGGGAGGAAGCAGGACATTGGAGACATTTTACAGC
AAATTATGACCATCACAGACCAGAGTTTGGATGAGGCGCAGGCCAGAAAACATGCTTTAAACTGCCACAG
AATGAAGCCTGCCTTGTTTAATGTGTTGTGTGAAATCAAAGAAAAAACAGTTTTGAGTATCCGAGGAGCC
CAGGAGGAGGAACCCACAGACCCCCAGCTGATGCGGCTGGACAACATGCTGTTAGCGGAAGGCGTGGCGG
GGCCTGAGAAGGGCGGAGGGTCGGCGGCAGCGGCGGCAGCGGCGGCGGCTTCTGGAGGGGCAGGTTCAGA
CAACTCAGTGGAGCATTCAGATTACAGAGCCAAACTCTCACAGATCAGACAAATCTACCATACGGAGCTG
GAGAAATACGAGCAGGCCTGCAACGAGTTCACCACCCACGTGATGAATCTCCTGCGAGAGCAAAGCCGGA
CCAGGCCCATCTCCCCAAAGGAGATTGAGCGGATGGTCAGCATCATCCACCGCAAGTTCAGCTCCATCCA
GATGCAGCTCAAGCAGAGCACGTGCGAGGCGGTGATGATCCTGCGTTCCCGATTTCTGGATGCGCGGCGG
AAGAGACGGAATTTCAACAAGCAAGCGACAGAAATCCTGAATGAATATTTCTATTCCCATCTCAGCAACC
CTTACCCCAGTGAGGAAGCCAAAGAGGAGTTAGCCAAGAAGTGTGGCATCACAGTCTCCCAGGTATCAAA
CTGGTTTGGAAATAAGCGAATCCGGTACAAGAAGAACATAGGTAAATTTCAAGAGGAAGCCAATATTTAT
GCTGCCAAAACAGCTGTCACTGCTACCAATGTGTCAGCCCATGGAAGCCAAGCTAACTCGCCCTCAACTC
CCAACTCGGCTGGTTCTTCCAGTTCTTTTAACATGTCAAACTCTGGAGATTTGTTCATGAGCGTGCAGTC
ACTCAATGGGGATTCTTACCAAGGGGCCCAGGTTGGAGCCAACGTGCAATCACAGGTGGATACCCTTCGC
CATGTTATCAGCCAGACAGGAGGATACAGTGATGGACTCGCAGCCAGTCAGATGTACAGTCCGCAGGGCA
TCAGTGCTAATGGAGGTTGGCAGGATGCTACTACCCCTTCATCAGTGACCTCCCCTACAGAAGGCCCTGG
CAGTGTTCACTCTGATACCTCCAACTGATAGACCGGTCGGATCCCCCGGGCTGCAGGAATTCGAGCATCT
TACCGCCATTTATTCCCATATTTGTTCTGTTTTTCTTGATTTGGGTATACATTTAAATGTTAATAAAACA
AAATGGTGGGGCAATCATTTACATTTTTAGGGATATGTAATTACTAGTTCAGGTGTATTGCCACAAGACA
AACATGTTAAGAAACTTTCCCGTTATTTACGCTCTGTTCCTGTTAATCAACCTCTGGATTACAAAATTTG
TGAAAGATTGACTGATATTCTTAACTATGTTGCTCCTTTTACGCTGTGTGGATATGCTGCTTTAATGCCT
CTGTATCATGCTATTGCTTCCCGTACGGCTTTCGTTTTCTCCTCCTTGTATAAATCCTGGTTGCTGTCTC
TTTATGAGGAGTTGTGGCCCGTTGTCCGTCAACGTGGCGTGGTGTGCTCTGTGTTTGCTGACGCAACCCC
CACTGGCTGGGGCATTGCCACCACCTGTCAACTCCTTTCTGGGACTTTCGCTTTCCCCCTCCCGATCGCC
ACGGCAGAACTCATCGCCGCCTGCCTTGCCCGCTGCTGGACAGGGGCTAGGTTGCTGGGCACTGATAATT
CCGTGGTGTTGTCGGGGAAGCTGACGTCCTTTGCAATTCGATATCAAGCTGTACCTTCTAGATGTACACC
AATGTGAGCGCTTCTAGACCAATGACTTACAAGGCAGCTGTAGATCTTAGCCACTTTTTAAAAGAAAAGG
GGGGACTGGAAGGGCTAATTCACTCCCAACGAAGACAAGATCTGCTTTTTGCTTGTACTGGGTCTCTCTG
GTTAGACCAGATCTGAGCCTGGGAGCTCTCTGGCTAACTAGGGAACCCACTGCTTAAGCCTCAATAAAGC
TTGCCTTGAGTGCTTCAAGTAGTGTGTGCCCGTCTGTTGTGTGACTCTGGTAACTAGAGATCCCTCAGAC
CCTTTTAGTCAGTGTGGAAAATCTCTAGCAGTAGTAGTTCATGTCATCTTATTATTCAGTATTTATAACT
TGCAAAGAAATGAATATCAGAGAGTGAGAGGAACTTGTTTATTGCAGCTTATAATGGTTACAAATAAAGC
AATAGCATCACAAATTTCACAAATAAAGCATTTTTTTCACTGCATTCTAGTTGTGGTTTGTCCAAACTCA
TCAATGTATCTTATCATGTCTGGCTCTAGCTATCCCGCCCCTAACTCCGCCCATCCCGCCCCTAACTCCG
CCCAGTTCCGCCCATTCTCCGCCCCATGGCTGACTAATTTTTTTT
