>Addgene plasmid #219375 | SFFV-PBX1-Brd 474 | depositor partial sequence | sequence record 428605 | TF ORF
ATGGACGAGCAGCCCAGGCTGATGCATTCCCATGCTGGGGTCGGGATGGCCGGACACCCCGGCCTGTCCC
AGCACTTGCAGGATGGGGCCGGAGGGACCGAGGGGGAGGGCGGGAGGAAGCAGGACATTGGAGACATTTT
ACAGCAAATTATGACCATCACAGACCAGAGTTTGGATGAGGCGCAGGCCAGAAAACATGCTTTAAACTGC
CACAGAATGAAGCCTGCCTTGTTTAATGTGTTGTGTGAAATCAAAGAAAAAACAGTTTTGAGTATCCGAG
GAGCCCAGGAGGAGGAACCCACAGACCCCCAGCTGATGCGGCTGGACAACATGCTGTTAGCGGAAGGCGT
GGCGGGGCCTGAGAAGGGCGGAGGGTCGGCGGCAGCGGCGGCAGCGGCGGCGGCTTCTGGAGGGGCAGGT
TCAGACAACTCAGTGGAGCATTCAGATTACAGAGCCAAACTCTCACAGATCAGACAAATCTACCATACGG
AGCTGGAGAAATACGAGCAGGCCTGCAACGAGTTCACCACCCACGTGATGAATCTCCTGCGAGAGCAAAG
CCGGACCAGGCCCATCTCCCCAAAGGAGATTGAGCGGATGGTCAGCATCATCCACCGCAAGTTCAGCTCC
ATCCAGATGCAGCTCAAGCAGAGCACGTGCGAGGCGGTGATGATCCTGCGTTCCCGATTTCTGGATGCGC
GGCGGAAGAGACGGAATTTCAACAAGCAAGCGACAGAAATCCTGAATGAATATTTCTATTCCCATCTCAG
CAACCCTTACCCCAGTGAGGAAGCCAAAGAGGAGTTAGCCAAGAAGTGTGGCATCACAGTCTCCCAGGTA
TCAAACTGGTTTGGAAATAAGCGAATCCGGTACAAGAAGAACATAGGTAAATTTCAAGAGGAAGCCAATA
TTTATGCTGCCAAAACAGCTGTCACTGCTACCAATGTGTCAGCCCATGGAAGCCAAGCTAACTCGCCCTC
AACTCCCAACTCGGCTGGTTCTTCCAGTTCTTTTAACATGTCAAACTCTGGAGATTTGTTCATGAGCGTG
CAGTCACTCAATGGGGATTCTTACCAAGGGGCCCAGGTTGGAGCCAACGTGCAATCACAGGTGGATACCC
TTCGCCATGTTATCAGCCAGACAGGAGGATACAGTGATGGACTCGCAGCCAGTCAGATGTACAGTCCGCA
GGGCATCAGTGCTAATGGAGGTTGGCAGGATGCTACTACCCCTTCATCAGTGACCTCCCCTACAGAAGGC
CCTGGCAGTGTTCACTCTGATACCTCCAACTGA
