>Addgene plasmid #219375 | SFFV-PBX1-Brd 474 | depositor partial sequence | sequence record 428606 | Barcode sequence
TGTACACCAATGTGAGCGCT
